>Addgene plasmid #206289 | pDL28_Cas9-His Δcys E532C/E1207C | addgene full sequence | sequence record 408412 | Addgene NGS Result
TTGAGATCCTTTTTTTCTGCGCGTAATCTGCTGCTTGCAAACAAAAAAACCACCGCTACCAGCGGTGGTT
TGTTTGCCGGATCAAGAGCTACCAACTCTTTTTCCGAAGGTAACTGGCTTCAGCAGAGCGCAGATACCAA
ATACTGTCCTTCTAGTGTAGCCGTAGTTAGGCCACCACTTCAAGAACTCTGTAGCACCGCCTACATACCT
CGCTCTGCTAATCCTGTTACCAGTGGCTGCTGCCAGTGGCGATAAGTCGTGTCTTACCGGGTTGGACTCA
AGACGATAGTTACCGGATAAGGCGCAGCGGTCGGGCTGAACGGGGGGTTCGTGCACACAGCCCAGCTTGG
AGCGAACGACCTACACCGAACTGAGATACCTACAGCGTGAGCTATGAGAAAGCGCCACGCTTCCCGAAGG
GAGAAAGGCGGACAGGTATCCGGTAAGCGGCAGGGTCGGAACAGGAGAGCGCACGAGGGAGCTTCCAGGG
GGAAACGCCTGGTATCTTTATAGTCCTGTCGGGTTTCGCCACCTCTGACTTGAGCGTCGATTTTTGTGAT
GCTCGTCAGGGGGGCGGAGCCTATGGAAAAACGCCAGCAACGCGGCCTTTTTACGGTTCCTGGCCTTTTG
CTGGCCTTTTGCTCACATGTTCTTTCCTGCGTTATCCCCTGATTCTGTGGATAACCGTATTACCGCCTTT
GAGTGAGCTGATACCGCTCGCCGCAGCCGAACGACCGAGCGCAGCGAGTCAGTGAGCGAGGAAGCGGAAG
AGCGCCTGATGCGGTATTTTCTCCTTACGCATCTGTGCGGTATTTCACACCGCAATGGTGCACTCTCAGT
ACAATCTGCTCTGATGCCGCATAGTTAAGCCAGTATACACTCCGCTATCGCTACGTGACTGGGTCATGGC
TGCGCCCCGACACCCGCCAACACCCGCTGACGCGCCCTGACGGGCTTGTCTGCTCCCGGCATCCGCTTAC
AGACAAGCTGTGACCGTCTCCGGGAGCTGCATGTGTCAGAGGTTTTCACCGTCATCACCGAAACGCGCGA
GGCAGCTGCGGTAAAGCTCATCAGCGTGGTCGTGAAGCGATTCACAGATGTCTGCCTGTTCATCCGCGTC
CAGCTCGTTGAGTTTCTCCAGAAGCGTTAATGTCTGGCTTCTGATAAAGCGGGCCATGTTAAGGGCGGTT
TTTTCCTGTTTGGTCACTGATGCCTCCGTGTAAGGGGGATTTCTGTTCATGGGGGTAATGATACCGATGA
AACGAGAGAGGATGCTCACGATACGGGTTACTGATGATGAACATGCCCGGTTACTGGAACGTTGTGAGGG
TAAACAACTGGCGGTATGGATGCGGCGGGACCAGAGAAAAATCACTCAGGGTCAATGCCAGCGCTTCGTT
AATACAGATGTAGGTGTTCCACAGGGTAGCCAGCAGCATCCTGCGATGCAGATCCGGAACATAATGGTGC
AGGGCGCTGACTTCCGCGTTTCCAGACTTTACGAAACACGGAAACCGAAGACCATTCATGTTGTTGCTCA
GGTCGCAGACGTTTTGCAGCAGCAGTCGCTTCACGTTCGCTCGCGTATCGGTGATTCATTCTGCTAACCA
GTAAGGCAACCCCGCCAGCCTAGCCGGGTCCTCAACGACAGGAGCACGATCATGCGCACCCGTGGGGCCG
CCATGCCGGCGATAATGGCCTGCTTCTCGCCGAAACGTTTGGTGGCGGGACCAGTGACGAAGGCTTGAGC
GAGGGCGTGCAAGATTCCGAATACCGCAAGCGACAGGCCGATCATCGTCGCGCTCCAGCGAAAGCGGTCC
TCGCCGAAAATGACCCAGAGCGCTGCCGGCACCTGTCCTACGAGTTGCATGATAAAGAAGACAGTCATAA
GTGCGGCGACGATAGTCATGCCCCGCGCCCACCGGAAGGAGCTGACTGGGTTGAAGGCTCTCAAGGGCAT
CGGTCGAGATCCCGGTGCCTAATGAGTGAGCTAACTTACATTAATTGCGTTGCGCTCACTGCCCGCTTTC
CAGTCGGGAAACCTGTCGTGCCAGCTGCATTAATGAATCGGCCAACGCGCGGGGAGAGGCGGTTTGCGTA
TTGGGCGCCAGGGTGGTTTTTCTTTTCACCAGTGAGACGGGCAACAGCTGATTGCCCTTCACCGCCTGGC
CCTGAGAGAGTTGCAGCAAGCGGTCCACGCTGGTTTGCCCCAGCAGGCGAAAATCCTGTTTGATGGTGGT
TAACGGCGGGATATAACATGAGCTGTCTTCGGTATCGTCGTATCCCACTACCGAGATATCCGCACCAACG
CGCAGCCCGGACTCGGTAATGGCGCGCATTGCGCCCAGCGCCATCTGATCGTTGGCAACCAGCATCGCAG
TGGGAACGATGCCCTCATTCAGCATTTGCATGGTTTGTTGAAAACCGGACATGGCACTCCAGTCGCCTTC
CCGTTCCGCTATCGGCTGAATTTGATTGCGAGTGAGATATTTATGCCAGCCAGCCAGACGCAGACGCGCC
GAGACAGAACTTAATGGGCCCGCTAACAGCGCGATTTGCTGGTGACCCAATGCGACCAGATGCTCCACGC
CCAGTCGCGTACCGTCTTCATGGGAGAAAATAATACTGTTGATGGGTGTCTGGTCAGAGACATCAAGAAA
TAACGCCGGAACATTAGTGCAGGCAGCTTCCACAGCAATGGCATCCTGGTCATCCAGCGGATAGTTAATG
ATCAGCCCACTGACGCGTTGCGCGAGAAGATTGTGCACCGCCGCTTTACAGGCTTCGACGCCGCTTCGTT
CTACCATCGACACCACCACGCTGGCACCCAGTTGATCGGCGCGAGATTTAATCGCCGCGACAATTTGCGA
CGGCGCGTGCAGGGCCAGACTGGAGGTGGCAACGCCAATCAGCAACGACTGTTTGCCCGCCAGTTGTTGT
GCCACGCGGTTGGGAATGTAATTCAGCTCCGCCATCGCCGCTTCCACTTTTTCCCGCGTTTTCGCAGAAA
CGTGGCTGGCCTGGTTCACCACGCGGGAAACGGTCTGATAAGAGACACCGGCATACTCTGCGACATCGTA
TAACGTTACTGGTTTCACATTCACCACCCTGAATTGACTCTCTTCCGGGCGCTATCATGCCATACCGCGA
AAGGTTTTGCGCCATTCGATGGTGTCCGGGATCTCGACGCTCTCCCTTATGCGACTCCTGCATTAGGAAG
CAGCCCAGTAGTAGGTTGAGGCCGTTGAGCACCGCCGCCGCAAGGAATGGTGCATGCAAGGAGATGGCGC
CCAACAGTCCCCCGGCCACGGGGCCTGCCACCATACCCACGCCGAAACAAGCGCTCATGAGCCCGAAGTG
GCGAGCCCGATCTTCCCCATCGGTGATGTCGGCGATATAGGCGCCAGCAACCGCACCTGTGGCGCCGGTG
ATGCCGGCCACGATGCGTCCGGCGTAGAGGATCGAGATCTCGATCCCGCGAAATTAATACGACTCACTAT
AGGGGAATTGTGAGCGGATAACAATTCCCCTCTAGAAATAATTTTGTTTAACTTTAAGAAGGAGATATAC
CATGGGGTTTATGCCCAAGAAGAAGAGGAAGGTGATGGATAAGAAATACTCAATAGGCTTAGATATCGGC
ACAAATAGCGTCGGATGGGCGGTGATCACTGATGAATATAAGGTTCCGTCTAAAAAGTTCAAGGTTCTGG
GAAATACAGACCGCCACAGTATCAAAAAAAATCTTATAGGGGCTCTTTTATTTGACAGTGGAGAGACAGC
GGAAGCGACTCGTCTCAAACGGACAGCTCGTAGAAGGTATACACGTCGGAAGAATCGTATTAGCTATCTA
CAGGAGATTTTTTCAAATGAGATGGCGAAAGTAGATGATAGTTTCTTTCATCGACTTGAAGAGTCTTTTT
TGGTGGAAGAAGACAAGAAGCATGAACGTCATCCTATTTTTGGAAATATAGTAGATGAAGTTGCTTATCA
TGAGAAATATCCAACTATCTATCATCTGCGAAAAAAATTGGTAGATTCTACTGATAAAGCGGATTTGCGC
TTAATCTATTTGGCCTTAGCGCATATGATTAAGTTTCGTGGTCATTTTTTGATTGAGGGAGATTTAAATC
CTGATAATAGTGATGTGGACAAACTATTTATCCAGTTGGTACAAACCTACAATCAATTATTTGAAGAAAA
CCCTATTAACGCAAGTGGAGTAGATGCTAAAGCGATTCTTTCTGCACGATTGAGTAAATCAAGACGATTA
GAAAATCTCATTGCTCAGCTCCCCGGTGAGAAGAAAAATGGCTTATTTGGGAATCTCATTGCTTTGTCAT
TGGGTTTGACCCCTAATTTTAAATCAAATTTTGATTTGGCAGAAGATGCTAAATTACAGCTTTCAAAAGA
TACTTACGATGATGATTTAGATAATTTATTGGCGCAAATTGGAGATCAATATGCTGATTTGTTTTTGGCA
GCTAAGAATTTATCAGATGCTATTTTACTTTCAGATATCCTAAGAGTAAATACTGAAATAACTAAGGCTC
CCCTATCAGCTTCAATGATTAAACGCTACGATGAACATCATCAAGACTTGACTCTTTTAAAAGCTTTAGT
TCGACAACAACTTCCAGAAAAGTATAAAGAAATCTTTTTTGATCAATCAAAAAACGGATATGCAGGTTAT
ATTGATGGGGGAGCTAGCCAAGAAGAATTTTATAAATTTATCAAACCAATTTTAGAAAAAATGGATGGTA
CTGAGGAATTATTGGTGAAACTAAATCGTGAAGATTTGCTGCGCAAGCAACGGACCTTTGACAACGGCTC
TATTCCCCATCAAATTCACTTGGGTGAGCTGCATGCTATTTTGAGAAGACAAGAAGACTTTTATCCATTT
TTAAAAGACAATCGTGAGAAGATTGAAAAAATCTTGACTTTTCGAATTCCTTATTATGTTGGTCCATTGG
CGCGTGGCAATAGTCGTTTTGCATGGATGACTCGGAAGTCTGAAGAAACAATTACCCCATGGAATTTTGA
AGAAGTTGTCGATAAAGGTGCTTCAGCTCAATCATTTATTGAACGCATGACAAACTTTGATAAAAATCTT
CCAAATGAAAAAGTACTACCAAAACATAGTTTGCTTTATGAGTATTTTACGGTTTATAACGAATTGACAA
AGGTCAAATATGTTACTTGCGGAATGCGAAAACCAGCATTTCTTTCAGGTGAACAGAAGAAAGCCATTGT
TGATTTACTCTTCAAAACAAATCGAAAAGTAACCGTTAAGCAATTAAAAGAAGATTATTTCAAAAAAATA
GAAAGCTTTGATAGTGTTGAAATTTCAGGAGTTGAAGATAGATTTAATGCTTCATTAGGTACCTACCATG
ATTTGCTAAAAATTATTAAAGATAAAGATTTTTTGGATAATGAAGAAAATGAAGATATCTTAGAGGATAT
TGTTTTAACATTGACCTTATTTGAAGATAGGGAGATGATTGAGGAAAGACTTAAAACATATGCTCACCTC
TTTGATGATAAGGTGATGAAACAGCTTAAACGTCGCCGTTATACTGGTTGGGGACGTTTGTCTCGAAAAT
TGATTAATGGTATTAGGGATAAGCAATCTGGCAAAACAATATTAGATTTTTTGAAATCAGATGGTTTTGC
CAATCGCAATTTTATGCAGCTGATCCATGATGATAGTTTGACATTTAAAGAAGACATTCAAAAAGCACAA
GTGTCTGGACAAGGCGATAGTTTACATGAACATATTGCAAATTTAGCTGGTAGCCCTGCTATTAAAAAAG
GTATTTTACAGACTGTAAAAGTTGTTGATGAATTGGTCAAAGTAATGGGGCGGCATAAGCCAGAAAATAT
CGTTATTGAAATGGCACGTGAAAATCAGACAACTCAAAAGGGCCAGAAAAATTCGCGAGAGCGTATGAAA
CGAATCGAAGAAGGTATCAAAGAATTAGGAAGTCAGATTCTTAAAGAGCATCCTGTTGAAAATACTCAAT
TGCAAAATGAAAAGCTCTATCTCTATTATCTCCAAAATGGAAGAGACATGTATGTGGACCAAGAATTAGA
TATTAATCGTTTAAGTGATTATGATGTCGATCACATTGTTCCACAAAGTTTCCTTAAAGACGATTCAATA
GACAATAAGGTCTTAACGCGTTCTGATAAAAATCGTGGTAAATCGGATAACGTTCCAAGTGAAGAAGTAG
TCAAAAAGATGAAAAACTATTGGAGACAACTTCTAAACGCCAAGTTAATCACTCAACGTAAGTTTGATAA
TTTAACGAAAGCTGAACGTGGAGGTTTGAGTGAACTTGATAAAGCTGGTTTTATCAAACGCCAATTGGTT
GAAACTCGCCAAATCACTAAGCATGTGGCACAAATTTTGGATAGTCGCATGAATACTAAATACGATGAAA
ATGATAAACTTATTCGAGAGGTTAAAGTGATTACCTTAAAATCTAAATTAGTTTCTGACTTCCGAAAAGA
TTTCCAATTCTATAAAGTACGTGAGATTAACAATTACCATCATGCCCATGATGCGTATCTAAATGCCGTC
GTTGGAACTGCTTTGATTAAGAAATATCCAAAACTTGAATCGGAGTTTGTCTATGGTGATTATAAAGTTT
ATGATGTTCGTAAAATGATTGCTAAGTCTGAGCAAGAAATAGGCAAAGCAACCGCAAAATATTTCTTTTA
CTCTAATATCATGAACTTCTTCAAAACAGAAATTACACTTGCAAATGGAGAGATTCGCAAACGCCCTCTA
ATCGAAACTAATGGGGAAACTGGAGAAATTGTCTGGGATAAAGGGCGAGATTTTGCCACAGTGCGCAAAG
TATTGTCCATGCCCCAAGTCAATATTGTCAAGAAAACAGAAGTACAGACAGGCGGATTCTCCAAGGAGTC
AATTTTACCAAAAAGAAATTCGGACAAGCTTATTGCTCGTAAAAAAGACTGGGATCCAAAAAAATATGGT
GGTTTTGATAGTCCAACGGTAGCTTATTCAGTCCTAGTGGTTGCTAAGGTGGAAAAAGGGAAATCGAAGA
AGTTAAAATCCGTTAAAGAGTTACTAGGGATCACAATTATGGAAAGAAGTTCCTTTGAAAAAAATCCGAT
TGACTTTTTAGAAGCTAAAGGATATAAGGAAGTTAAAAAAGACTTAATCATTAAACTACCTAAATATAGT
CTTTTTGAGTTATGCAACGGTCGTAAACGGATGCTGGCTAGTGCCGGAGAATTACAAAAAGGAAATGAGC
TGGCTCTGCCAAGCAAATATGTGAATTTTTTATATTTAGCTAGTCATTATGAAAAGTTGAAGGGTAGTCC
AGAAGATAACGAACAAAAACAATTGTTTGTGGAGCAGCATAAGCATTATTTAGATGAGATTATTGAGCAA
ATCAGTGAATTTTCTAAGCGTGTTATTTTAGCAGATGCCAATTTAGATAAAGTTCTTAGTGCATATAACA
AACATAGAGACAAACCAATACGTGAACAAGCAGAAAATATTATTCATTTATTTACGTTGACGAATCTTGG
AGCTCCCGCTGCTTTTAAATATTTTGATACAACAATTGATCGTAAACGATATACGTCTACAAAAGAAGTT
TTAGATGCCACTCTTATCCATCAATCCATCACTGGTCTTTATGAAACACGCATTGATTTGAGTCAGCTAG
GAGGTGACCCCAAGAAGAAGAGGAAGGTGCTCGAGCACCACCACCACCACCACTGAGATCCGGCTGCTAA
CAAAGCCCGAAAGGAAGCTGAGTTGGCTGCTGCCACCGCTGAGCAATAACTAGCATAACCCCTTGGGGCC
TCTAAACGGGTCTTGAGGGGTTTTTTGCTGAAAGGAGGAACTATATCCGGATTGGCGAATGGG
[124 nt withheld, positions 7904-8027]
C
[91 nt withheld, positions 8029-8119]
A
[49 nt withheld, positions 8121-8169]
CCTTTGACGTTGGAGTCCACGTTCTTT
[37 nt withheld, positions 8197-8233]
ACCCTATCTCGGTCTATTCTTTTGATTTATAAGGGATTTTGCCGATTTCGGCCTATTGGTTAAAAAATGA
GCTGATTTAACAAAAATTTAACGCGAATTTTAACAAAATATTAACGCTTACAATTTAGGTGGCACTTTTC
GGGGAAATGTGCGCGGAACCCCTATTTGTTTATTTTTCTAAATACATTCAAATATGTATCCGCTCATGAA
TTAATTCTTAGAAAAACTCATCGAGCATCAAATGAAACTGCAATTTATTCATATCAGGATTATCAATACC
ATATTTTTGAAAAAGCCGTTTCTGTAATGAAGGAGAAAACTCACCGAGGCAGTTCCATAGGATGGCAAGA
TCCTGGTATCGGTCTGCGATTCCGACTCGTCCAACATCAATACAACCTATTAATTTCCCCTCGTCAAAAA
TAAGGTTATCAAGTGAGAAATCACCATGAGTGACGACTGAATCCGGTGAGAATGGCAAAAGTTTATGCAT
TTCTTTCCAGACTTGTTCAACAGGCCAGCCATTACGCTCGTCATCAAAATCACTCGCATCAACCAAACCG
TTATTCATTCGTGATTGCGCCTGAGCGAGACGAAATACGCGATCGCTGTTAAAAGGACAATTACAAACAG
GAATCGAATGCAACCGGCGCAGGAACACTGCCAGCGCATCAACAATATTTTCACCTGAATCAGGATATTC
TTCTAATACCTGGAATGCTGTTTTCCCGGGGATCGCAGTGGTGAGTAACCATGCATCATCAGGAGTACGG
ATAAAATGCTTGATGGTCGGAAGAGGCATAAATTCCGTCAGCCAGTTTAGTCTGACCATCTCATCTGTAA
CATCATTGGCAACGCTACCTTTGCCATGTTTCAGAAACAACTCTGGCGCATCGGGCTTCCCATACAATCG
ATAGATTGTCGCACCTGATTGCCCGACATTATCGCGAGCCCATTTATACCCATATAAATCAGCATCCATG
TTGGAATTTAATCGCGGCCTAGAGCAAGACGTTTCCCGTTGAATATGGCTCATAACACCCCTTGTATTAC
TGTTTATGTAAGCAGACAGTTTTATTGTTCATGACCAAAATCCCTTAACGTGAGTTTTCGTTCCACTGAG
CGTCAGACCCCGTAGAAAAGATCAAAGGATCTTC
Features (pLannotate 1.2.2; 19 found; start..end, strand, type, name):
      1..589     +  rep_origin     ori: high-copy-number ColE1/pMB1/pBR322/pUC origin of replication
    775..914     -  misc_feature   bom: basis of mobility region from pBR322
   1016..1207    -  CDS            rop: Rop protein, which maintains plasmids at low copy number; rop
   1224..1604    +  CDS            YPB1_ECOLX: Protein predicted: Swiss-Prot protein existence level 4. From Escherichia coli.
   1676..1967    -  CDS            TcR (fragment): tetracycline efflux protein; tet; confers resistance to tetracycline
   1982..2003    -  protein_bind   CAP binding site: CAP binding activates transcription in the presence of cAMP. E. coli catabolite activator protein
   2016..3098    -  CDS            lacI: lac repressor; lacI; The lac repressor binds to the lac operator to inhibit transcription in E. coli. This inhibition can be relieved by adding lactose or isopropyl-β-D-thiogalactopyranoside (IPTG).
   3099..3176    -  promoter       lacI promoter: lacI
   3184..3463    -  CDS            TcR (fragment): tetracycline efflux protein; tet; confers resistance to tetracycline
   3485..3503    +  promoter       T7 promoter: promoter for bacteriophage T7 RNA polymerase
   3504..3528    +  protein_bind   lac operator: The lac repressor binds to the lac operator to inhibit transcription in E. coli. This inhibition can be relieved by adding lactose or isopropyl-β-D-thiogalactopyranoside (IPTG). lac repressor encoded by lacI
   3543..3565    +  RBS            RBS: efficient ribosome binding site from bacteriophage T7 gene 10 (Olins and Rangwala, 1989)
   3605..7708    +  CDS            Cas9: Cas9 (Csn1) endonuclease from the Streptococcus pyogenes Type II CRISPR/Cas system generates RNA-guided double strand breaks in DNA
   7736..7753    +  CDS            9xHis (fragment): 9xHis affinity tag
   7763..7812    +  CDS            SET1 (fragment): solubility-enhancement tag derived from T7 phage gene 10B
   7820..7867    +  terminator     T7 terminator: transcription terminator for bacteriophage T7 RNA polymerase
   7904..8332    +  rep_origin     f1 ori (sequence partly withheld): f1 bacteriophage origin of replication; arrow indicates direction of (+) strand synthesis
   8385..8442    +  promoter       AmpR promoter (fragment): bla
   8451..9266    -  CDS            KanR: aminoglycoside phosphotransferase; aph(3')-Ia; confers resistance to kanamycin in bacteria or G418 (Geneticin®) in eukaryotes
