[The description below was written by a language model from this plasmid's Addgene catalogue record and pLannotate feature annotations shown in this document.]
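Description:
pDL28_Cas9-His Δcys E532C/E1207C is a 9,387 bp bacterial expression plasmid built on the pET28a backbone for producing an engineered Streptococcus pyogenes Cas9 protein in E. coli. It is derived in part from an earlier pET28a-Cas9-His construct. The plasmid replicates from a ColE1/pMB1-type origin accompanied by the bom region and the rop gene, and also carries an f1 phage origin. Selection is by kanamycin through the aph(3')-Ia gene. The record lists it as high copy, although rop normally moderates copy number. Short fragments annotated as tetracycline resistance and an AmpR promoter are backbone remnants rather than functional markers.

The expression cassette follows the standard pET arrangement: a T7 promoter with an adjacent lac operator, the T7 gene 10 ribosome binding site, the Cas9 coding sequence of about 4.1 kb, and a T7 terminator. A lacI gene on the plasmid supplies repressor, so transcription requires a host providing T7 RNA polymerase and is inducible with IPTG. According to the catalogue fields, Cas9 is flanked by SV40 nuclear localization signals at both termini and carries a C-terminal 6xHis tag for affinity purification. The feature table detects the His tag but does not annotate the NLS elements.

The insert carries C80S and C574S, which remove the two native cysteines (the "Δcys" background), plus E532C and E1207C, which introduce two new cysteines at defined positions. The purpose line writes the second site as E1027C, whereas the plasmid name and mutation field both give E1207C. The associated publication describes a Cas9 conjugation platform, so the engineered cysteines presumably serve as site-specific attachment points on the purified protein.
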