Addgene plasmid #206289: pDL28_Cas9-His Δcys E532C/E1207C
Purpose: Bacterial expression of SpCas9 Δcys E532C and E1027C variant under T7 promoter
Depositing lab: Amit Choudhary. Depositing organization: Broad Institute. Publication: Engineering designer beta cells with a CRISPR-Cas9 conjugation platform. Lim D, Sreekanth V, Cox KJ, Law BK, Wagner BK, Karp JM, Choudhary A. Nat Commun. 2020 Aug 13;11(1):4043. doi: 10.1038/s41467-020-17725-0. PubMed 32792475.
Backbone
  Vector backbone: pET28a
  Backbone size w/o insert (bp): 5190
  Total vector size (bp): 9387
  Vector type: Bacterial Expression, CRISPR
Growth in bacteria
  Bacterial resistance: Kanamycin, 50 μg/mL
  Growth temperature: 37°C
  Growth strain: NEB Stable
  Copy number: High Copy
Gene/Insert
  Gene/Insert name: SpCas9
  Insert size (bp): 4101
  Mutation: C80S, E532C, C574S, E1207C
  Promoter: T7
  Tag / fusion protein: 6x-His (C terminal on insert); SV40 NLS (N terminal on insert); SV40 NLS (C terminal on insert)
  Cloning method: Unknown
  Sequencing primers: 5′ TAATACGACTCACTATAGGG; 3′ GCTAGTTATTGCTCAGCGG
Resource information
  A portion of this plasmid was derived from a plasmid made by: Caixia Gao lab. Addgene # 98158 (pET28a-Cas9-His)
Terms and licenses: Academic/Nonprofit Terms; Industry Terms: Not Available to Industry
How to cite: pDL28_Cas9-His Δcys E532C/E1207C was a gift from Amit Choudhary (Addgene plasmid # 206289 ; http://n2t.net/addgene:206289 ; RRID:Addgene_206289)
